Addgene plasmid #113890: pHR-CMV-TetO2_3C-Avi-His6_IRES-mTurquoise2
Purpose: (Empty Backbone) Mammalian (inducible) protein expression, in vivo biotinylation, bicistronic expression of cytosolic mTurquoise2
Depositing lab: A. Radu Aricescu. Depositing organization: University of Oxford. Publication: Lentiviral transduction of mammalian cells for fast, scalable and high-level production of soluble and membrane proteins. Elegheert J, Behiels E, Bishop B, Scott S, Woolley RE, Griffiths SC, Byrne EFX, Chang VT, Stuart DI, Jones EY, Siebold C, Aricescu AR. Nat Protoc. 2018 Nov 19. pii: 10.1038/s41596-018-0075-9. doi: 10.1038/s41596-018-0075-9. PubMed 30455477.
Backbone
  Vector backbone: pHR-CMV-TetO2
  Vector type: Lentiviral
  Selectable markers: mTurquoise2
  Tag / fusion protein: 3C-Avi-His6 (C terminal on backbone)
Growth in bacteria
  Bacterial resistance: Ampicillin, 100 μg/mL
  Growth temperature: 37°C
  Growth strain: NEB Stable
  Copy number: High Copy
Gene/Insert
  Gene/Insert name: None
  Promoter: CMV-MIE-TetO2
  Tag / fusion protein: 3C-Avi-His6 (C terminal on backbone)
  Cloning method: Restriction Enzyme; 5′ cloning site EcoRI, AgeI (not destroyed); 3′ cloning site KpnI, XhoI (not destroyed)
  Sequencing primers: 5′ CGTCGTCGTGCTCGTTTAGTG; 3′ CAAACGCACACCGGCCTTATTCCAAG
Terms and licenses: Academic/Nonprofit Terms; Industry Terms: Not Available to Industry
Depositor comments: This empty backbone contains a 12bp dummy insert.
How to cite: pHR-CMV-TetO2_3C-Avi-His6_IRES-mTurquoise2 was a gift from A. Radu Aricescu (Addgene plasmid # 113890 ; http://n2t.net/addgene:113890 ; RRID:Addgene_113890)
