[The description below was written by a language model from this plasmid's Addgene catalogue record and pLannotate feature annotations shown in this document.]
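Description:
pHR-CMV-TetO2_3C-Avi-His6_IRES-mTurquoise2 is an empty lentiviral transfer vector of about 10.7 kb, built on the pHR-CMV-TetO2 backbone for constitutive or inducible protein expression in mammalian cells. It is propagated in E. coli as a high-copy plasmid through a ColE1/pUC-type origin and selected with ampicillin via the bla gene. The plasmid backbone outside the viral region also carries remnants typical of older pHR-derived vectors. These include an SV40 promoter followed by fragments of the E. coli gpt gene, SV40 small t/large T sequences and an SV40 poly(A) signal, plus fragments of TcR, rop and bom.

The viral cassette is bounded by a truncated HIV-1 5' LTR and a self-inactivating ΔU3 3' LTR. It contains the Ψ packaging signal with a partial gag region, the RRE for Rev-dependent RNA export, and the cPPT/CTS. Expression is driven by the CMV immediate-early enhancer/promoter followed by two tet operator sites (CMV-MIE-TetO2). Transcription can therefore be repressed in cells expressing the Tet repressor and induced with tetracycline-type compounds, whereas it is constitutive in cells lacking the repressor.

A gene of interest is inserted between EcoRI/AgeI and KpnI/XhoI sites, replacing a 12 bp dummy insert. It is fused in frame to a C-terminal 3C-Avi-His6 tag, which the feature table does not annotate. The tag combines a 3C protease cleavage site, an Avi sequence for site-specific in vivo biotinylation, and a hexahistidine tag for purification. Downstream, an EMCV IRES directs bicistronic translation of cytosolic mTurquoise2, which serves as a fluorescent marker for identifying or sorting transduced cells. A WPRE enhances transcript expression. The vector is intended for lentiviral generation of cell lines for scalable production of soluble and membrane proteins.
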