Features (pLannotate 1.2.2; 35 found; start..end, strand, type, name):
     21..39      -  promoter       SP6 promoter: promoter for bacteriophage SP6 RNA polymerase
    267..546     +  CDS            TcR (fragment): tetracycline efflux protein; tet; confers resistance to tetracycline
    547..595     -  misc_feature   bom (fragment): basis of mobility region from pBR322
    697..732     -  CDS            rop (fragment): Rop protein, which maintains plasmids at low copy number; rop
    827..931     +  promoter       AmpR promoter: bla
    932..1792    +  CDS            AmpR: β-lactamase; bla; confers resistance to ampicillin, carbenicillin, and related antibiotics
   1963..2551    +  rep_origin     ori: high-copy-number ColE1/pMB1/pBR322/pUC origin of replication
   2734..2790    +  CDS            lacI (fragment): lac repressor; lacI; The lac repressor binds to the lac operator to inhibit transcription in E. coli. This inhibition can be relieved by adding lactose or isopropyl-β-D-thiogalactopyranoside (IPTG).
   2797..3126    +  promoter       SV40 promoter: SV40 enhancer and early promoter
   3326..3445    +  CDS            gpt (fragment): XGPT_ECOLI - Also known as gpp, gxu. Experimental evidence at protein level: Swiss-Prot protein existence level 1. Purine salvage pathway enzyme that catalyzes the transfer of the ribosyl-5-phosphate group from 5-phospho-alpha-D-ribose 1- diphosphate (PRPP) to the N9 position of the 6-oxopurines guanine and xanthine to form the corresponding ribonucleotides GMP (guanosine 5'- monophosphate) and XMP (xanthosine 5'-monophosphate), with the release of PPi. To a lesser extent, also acts on hypoxanthine (PubMed:9100006, PubMed:3886014). Does not ribophosphorylate adenine (PubMed:3886014). From Esch
   3445..3780    +  CDS            gpt (fragment): XGPT_ECOLI - Also known as gpp, gxu. Experimental evidence at protein level: Swiss-Prot protein existence level 1. Purine salvage pathway enzyme that catalyzes the transfer of the ribosyl-5-phosphate group from 5-phospho-alpha-D-ribose 1- diphosphate (PRPP) to the N9 position of the 6-oxopurines guanine and xanthine to form the corresponding ribonucleotides GMP (guanosine 5'- monophosphate) and XMP (xanthosine 5'-monophosphate), with the release of PPi. To a lesser extent, also acts on hypoxanthine (PubMed:9100006, PubMed:3886014). Does not ribophosphorylate adenine (PubMed:3886014). From Esch
   3875..4180    +  CDS            frsA (fragment): FRSA_ECOLI - Also known as yafA. Experimental evidence at protein level: Swiss-Prot protein existence level 1. Catalyzes the hydrolysis of esters (PubMed:15808744). Displays esterase activity toward pNP-butyrate (PubMed:15808744). May stimulate mixed-acid fermentation by acting as a fermentation/respiration switch that down-regulates respiration and up- regulates fermentation rates (PubMed:15169777). From Escherichia coli (strain K12).
   4184..4258    +  CDS            small t antigen (fragment): SV40 (simian virus 40) small t antigen
   4260..4325    +  intron         small t intron: SV40 (simian virus 40) small t antigen intron
   4455..4475    +  CDS            SV40 NLS: nuclear localization signal of SV40 (simian virus 40) large T antigen
   4794..4877    +  CDS            large T antigen (fragment): large T antigen from SV40 (simian virus 40)
   4900..5034    +  polyA_signal   SV40 poly(A) signal: SV40 polyadenylation signal
   5201..5530    +  CDS            nef (fragment): NEF_HV1BR - Experimental evidence at protein level: Swiss-Prot protein existence level 1. Extracellular Nef protein targets CD4(+) T-lymphocytes for apoptosis by interacting with CXCR4 surface receptors (PubMed:14990729). From Human immunodeficiency virus type 1 group M subtype B (isolate BRU/LAI) (HIV-1).
   5578..5835    +  LTR            5' LTR (truncated): truncated 5' long terminal repeat (LTR) from HIV-1
   5882..6007    +  misc_feature   HIV-1 Ψ: packaging signal of human immunodeficiency virus type 1
   5991..6329    +  CDS            HIV-1 gag (fragment): gag protein from human immunodeficiency virus 1; gag
   6504..6737    +  misc_feature   RRE: The Rev response element (RRE) of HIV-1 allows for Rev-dependent mRNA export from the nucleus to the cytoplasm.
   7114..7214    +  CDS            Rev (fragment): human immunodeficiency virus 1 (HIV-1) Rev protein; rev; enhances nuclear export of unspliced and incompletely spliced viral mRNAs
   7251..7368    +  misc_feature   cPPT/CTS: central polypurine tract and central termination sequence of HIV-1
   7405..7437    -  misc_feature   MCS (fragment): pBluescript multiple cloning site
   7489..7868    +  enhancer       CMV enhancer: human cytomegalovirus immediate early enhancer
   7870..8069    +  promoter       CMV promoter: human cytomegalovirus (CMV) immediate early promoter
   8074..8093    +  promoter       PLtetO-1 promoter (fragment): modified phage lambda PL promoter with tet operator sites (Lutz and Bujard, 1997)
   8095..8114    +  promoter       PLtetO-1 promoter (fragment): modified phage lambda PL promoter with tet operator sites (Lutz and Bujard, 1997)
   8124..8147    +  promoter       tight TRE promoter (fragment): Tet-responsive promoter PTight, consisting of seven tet operator sequences followed by the minimal CMV promoter
   8428..9014    +  misc_feature   IRES2: internal ribosome entry site (IRES) of the encephalomyocarditis virus (EMCV)
   9015..9734    +  CDS            mTurquoise2: enhanced monomeric variant of CFP (Goedhart et al., 2012) mammalian codon-optimized
   9795..10383   +  misc_feature   WPRE: woodchuck hepatitis virus posttranscriptional regulatory element
  10423..10491   +  CDS            nef (fragment): NEF_HV1Z2 - Experimental evidence at protein level: Swiss-Prot protein existence level 1. Extracellular Nef protein targets CD4(+) T-lymphocytes for apoptosis by interacting with CXCR4 surface receptors. From Human immunodeficiency virus type 1 group M subtype D (isolate Z2/CDC-Z34) (HIV-1).
  10493..10726   +  LTR            3' LTR (ΔU3): self-inactivating 3' long terminal repeat (LTR) from HIV-1
>Addgene plasmid #113890 | pHR-CMV-TetO2_3C-Avi-His6_IRES-mTurquoise2 | addgene full sequence | sequence record 220225 | Addgene NGS Result
CTAGAATTAATTCCGTGTATTCTATAGTGTCACCTAAATCGTATGTGTATGATACATAAGGTTATGTATT
AATTGTAGCCGCGTTCTAACGACAATATGTACAAGCCTAATTGTGTAGCATCTGGCTTACTGAAGCAGAC
CCTATCATCTCTCTCGTAAACTGCCGTCAGAGTCGGTTTGGTTGGACGAACCTTCTGAGTTTCTGGTAAC
GCCGTCCCGCACCCGGAAATGGTCAGCGAACCAATCAGCAGGGTCATCGCTAGCCAGATCCTCTACGCCG
GACGCATCGTGGCCGGCATCACCGGCGCCACAGGTGCGGTTGCTGGCGCCTATATCGCCGACATCACCGA
TGGGGAAGATCGGGCTCGCCACTTCGGGCTCATGAGCGCTTGTTTCGGCGTGGGTATGGTGGCAGGCCCC
GTGGCCGGGGGACTGTTGGGCGCCATCTCCTTGCATGCACCATTCCTTGCGGCGGCGGTGCTCAACGGCC
TCAACCTACTACTGGGCTGCTTCCTAATGCAGGAGTCGCATAAGGGAGAGCGTCGAATGGTGCACTCTCA
GTACAATCTGCTCTGATGCCGCATAGTTAAGCCAGCCCCGACACCCGCCAACACCCGCTGACGCGCCCTG
ACGGGCTTGTCTGCTCCCGGCATCCGCTTACAGACAAGCTGTGACCGTCTCCGGGAGCTGCATGTGTCAG
AGGTTTTCACCGTCATCACCGAAACGCGCGAGACGAAAGGGCCTCGTGATACGCCTATTTTTATAGGTTA
ATGTCATGATAATAATGGTTTCTTAGACGTCAGGTGGCACTTTTCGGGGAAATGTGCGCGGAACCCCTAT
TTGTTTATTTTTCTAAATACATTCAAATATGTATCCGCTCATGAGACAATAACCCTGATAAATGCTTCAA
TAATATTGAAAAAGGAAGAGTATGAGTATTCAACATTTCCGTGTCGCCCTTATTCCCTTTTTTGCGGCAT
TTTGCCTTCCTGTTTTTGCTCACCCAGAAACGCTGGTGAAAGTAAAAGATGCTGAAGATCAGTTGGGTGC
ACGAGTGGGTTACATCGAACTGGATCTCAACAGCGGTAAGATCCTTGAGAGTTTTCGCCCCGAAGAACGT
TTTCCAATGATGAGCACTTTTAAAGTTCTGCTATGTGGCGCGGTATTATCCCGTATTGACGCCGGGCAAG
AGCAACTCGGTCGCCGCATACACTATTCTCAGAATGACTTGGTTGAGTACTCACCAGTCACAGAAAAGCA
TCTTACGGATGGCATGACAGTAAGAGAATTATGCAGTGCTGCCATAACCATGAGTGATAACACTGCGGCC
AACTTACTTCTGACAACGATCGGAGGACCGAAGGAGCTAACCGCTTTTTTGCACAACATGGGGGATCATG
TAACTCGCCTTGATCGTTGGGAACCGGAGCTGAATGAAGCCATACCAAACGACGAGCGTGACACCACGAT
GCCTGTAGCAATGGCAACAACGTTGCGCAAACTATTAACTGGCGAACTACTTACTCTAGCTTCCCGGCAA
CAATTAATAGACTGGATGGAGGCGGATAAAGTTGCAGGACCACTTCTGCGCTCGGCCCTTCCGGCTGGCT
GGTTTATTGCTGATAAATCTGGAGCCGGTGAGCGTGGGTCTCGCGGTATCATTGCAGCACTGGGGCCAGA
TGGTAAGCCCTCCCGTATCGTAGTTATCTACACGACGGGGAGTCAGGCAACTATGGATGAACGAAATAGA
CAGATCGCTGAGATAGGTGCCTCACTGATTAAGCATTGGTAACTGTCAGACCAAGTTTACTCATATATAC
TTTAGATTGATTTAAAACTTCATTTTTAATTTAAAAGGATCTAGGTGAAGATCCTTTTTGATAATCTCAT
GACCAAAATCCCTTAACGTGAGTTTTCGTTCCACTGAGCGTCAGACCCCGTAGAAAAGATCAAAGGATCT
TCTTGAGATCCTTTTTTTCTGCGCGTAATCTGCTGCTTGCAAACAAAAAAACCACCGCTACCAGCGGTGG
TTTGTTTGCCGGATCAAGAGCTACCAACTCTTTTTCCGAAGGTAACTGGCTTCAGCAGAGCGCAGATACC
AAATACTGTTCTTCTAGTGTAGCCGTAGTTAGGCCACCACTTCAAGAACTCTGTAGCACCGCCTACATAC
CTCGCTCTGCTAATCCTGTTACCAGTGGCTGCTGCCAGTGGCGATAAGTCGTGTCTTACCGGGTTGGACT
CAAGACGATAGTTACCGGATAAGGCGCAGCGGTCGGGCTGAACGGGGGGTTCGTGCACACAGCCCAGCTT
GGAGCGAACGACCTACACCGAACTGAGATACCTACAGCGTGAGCTATGAGAAAGCGCCACGCTTCCCGAA
GGGAGAAAGGCGGACAGGTATCCGGTAAGCGGCAGGGTCGGAACAGGAGAGCGCACGAGGGAGCTTCCAG
GGGGAAACGCCTGGTATCTTTATAGTCCTGTCGGGTTTCGCCACCTCTGACTTGAGCGTCGATTTTTGTG
ATGCTCGTCAGGGGGGCGGAGCCTATGGAAAAACGCCAGCAACGCGGCCTTTTTACGGTTCCTGGCCTTT
TGCTGGCCTTTTGCTCACATGTTCTTTCCTGCGTTATCCCCTGATTCTGTGGATAACCGTATTACCGCCT
TTGAGTGAGCTGATACCGCTCGCCGCAGCCGAACGACCGAGCGCAGCGAGTCAGTGAGCGAGGAAGCGGA
AGAGCGCCCAATACGCAAACCGCCTCTCCCCGCGCGTTGGCCGATTCATTAATGCAGCTGTGGAATGTGT
GTCAGTTAGGGTGTGGAAAGTCCCCAGGCTCCCCAGCAGGCAGAAGTATGCAAAGCATGCATCTCAATTA
GTCAGCAACCAGGTGTGGAAAGTCCCCAGGCTCCCCAGCAGGCAGAAGTATGCAAAGCATGCATCTCAAT
TAGTCAGCAACCATAGTCCCGCCCCTAACTCCGCCCATCCCGCCCCTAACTCCGCCCAGTTCCGCCCATT
CTCCGCCCCATGGCTGACTAATTTTTTTTATTTATGCAGAGGCCGAGGCCGCCTCGGCCTCTGAGCTATT
CCAGAAGTAGTGAGGAGGCTTTTTTGGAGGCCTAGGCTTTTGCAAAAAGCTTGGACACAAGACAGGCTTG
CGAGATATGTTTGAGAATACCACTTTATCCCGCGTCAGGGAGAGGCAGTGCGTAAAAAGACGCGGACTCA
TGTGAAATACTGGTTTTTAGTGCGCCAGATCTCTATAATCTCGCGCAACCTATTTTCCCCTCGAACACTT
TTTAAGCCGTAGATAAACAGGCTGGGACACTTCACATGAGCGAAAAATACATCGTCACCTGGGACATGTT
GCAGATCCATGCACGTAAACTCGCAAGCCGACTGATGCCTTCTGAACAATGGAAAGGCATTATTGCCGTA
AGCCGTGGCGGTCTGTACCGGGTGCGTTACTGGCGCGTGAACTGGGTATTCGTCATGTCGATACCGTTTG
TATTTCCAGCTACGATCACGACAACCAGCGCGAGCTTAAAGTGCTGAAACGCGCAGAAGGCGATGGCGAA
GGCTTCATCGTTATTGATGACCTGGTGGATTCCGGTGGTACTGCGGTTGCGATTCGTGAAATGTATCCAA
AAGCGCACTTTGTCACCATCTTCGCAAAACCGGCTGGTCGTCCGCTGGTTGATGACTATGTTGTTGATAT
CCCGCAAGATACCTGGATTGAACAGCCGTGGGATATGGGCGTCGTATTCGTCCCGCCAATCTCCGGTCGC
TAATCTTTTCAACGCCTGGCACTGCCGGGCGTTGTTCTTTTTAACTTCAGGCGGGTTACAATAGTTTCCA
GTAAGTATTCTGGAGGCTGCATCCATGACACAGGCAAACCTGAGCGAAACCCTGTTCAAACCCCGCTTTA
AACATCCTGAAACCTCGACGCTAGTCCGCCGCTTTAATCACGGCGCACAACCGCCTGTGCAGTCGGCCCT
TGATGGTAAAACCATCCCTCACTGGTATCGCATGATTAACCGTCTGATGTGGATCTGGCGCGGCATTGAC
CCACGCGAAATCCTCGACGTCCAGGCACGTATTGTGATGAGCGATGCCGAACGTACCGACGATGATTTAT
ACGATACGGTGATTGGCTACCGTGGCGGCAACTGGATTTATGAGTGGGCCCCGGATCTTTGTGAAGGAAC
CTTACTTCTGTGGTGTGACATAATTGGACAAACTACCTACAGAGATTTAAAGCTCTAAGGTAAATATAAA
ATTTTTAAGTGTATAATGTGTTAAACTACTGATTCTAATTGTTTGTGTATTTTAGATTCCAACCTATGGA
ACTGATGAATGGGAGCAGTGGTGGAATGCCTTTAATGAGGAAAACCTGTTTTGCTCAGAAGAAATGCCAT
CTAGTGATGATGAGGCTACTGCTGACTCTCAACATTCTACTCCTCCAAAAAAGAAGAGAAAGGTAGAAGA
CCCCAAGGACTTTCCTTCAGAATTGCTAAGTTTTTTGAGTCATGCTGTGTTTAGTAATAGAACTCTTGCT
TGCTTTGCTATTTACACCACAAAGGAAAAAGCTGCACTGCTATACAAGAAAATTATGGAAAAATATTCTG
TAACCTTTATAAGTAGGCATAACAGTTATAATCATAACATACTGTTTTTTCTTACTCCACACAGGCATAG
AGTGTCTGCTATTAATAACTATGCTCAAAAATTGTGTACCTTTAGCTTTTTAATTTGTAAAGGGGTTAAT
AAGGAATATTTGATGTATAGTGCCTTGACTAGAGATCATAATCAGCCATACCACATTTGTAGAGGTTTTA
CTTGCTTTAAAAAACCTCCCACACCTCCCCCTGAACCTGAAACATAAAATGAATGCAATTGTTGTTGTTA
ACTTGTTTATTGCAGCTTATAATGGTTACAAATAAAGCAATAGCATCACAAATTTCACAAATAAAGCATT
TTTTTCACTGCATTCTAGTTGTGGTTTGTCCAAACTCATCAATGTATCTTATCATGTCTGGATCAACTGG
ATAACTCAAGCTAACCAAAATCATCCCAAACTTCCCACCCCATACCCTATTACCACTGCCAATTACCTGT
GGTTTCATTTACTCTAAACCTGTGATTCCTCTGAATTATTTTCATTTTAAAGAAATTGTATTTGTTAAAT
ATGTACTACAAACTTAGTAGTTGGAAGGGCTAATTCACTCCCAAAGAAGACAAGATATCCTTGATCTGTG
GATCTACCACACACAAGGCTACTTCCCTGATTAGCAGAACTACACACCAGGGCCAGGGGTCAGATATCCA
CTGACCTTTGGATGGTGCTACAAGCTAGTACCAGTTGAGCCAGATAAGGTAGAAGAGGCCAATAAAGGAG
AGAACACCAGCTTGTTACACCCTGTGAGCCTGCATGGGATGGATGACCCGGAGAGAGAAGTGTTAGAGTG
GAGGTTTGACAGCCGCCTAGCATTTCATCACGTGGCCCGAGAGCTGCATCCGGAGTACTTCAAGAACTGC
TGATATCGAGCTTGCTACAAGGGACTTTCCGCTGGGGACTTTCCAGGGAGGCGTGGCCTGGGCGGGACTG
GGGAGTGGCGAGCCCTCAGATCCTGCATATAAGCAGCTGCTTTTTGCCTGTACTGGGTCTCTCTGGTTAG
ACCAGATCTGAGCCTGGGAGCTCTCTGGCTAACTAGGGAACCCACTGCTTAAGCCTCAATAAAGCTTGCC
TTGAGTGCTTCAAGTAGTGTGTGCCCGTCTGTTGTGTGACTCTGGTAACTAGAGATCCCTCAGACCCTTT
TAGTCAGTGTGGAAAATCTCTAGCAGTGGCGCCCGAACAGGGACTTGAAAGCGAAAGGGAAACCAGAGGA
GCTCTCTCGACGCAGGACTCGGCTTGCTGAAGCGCGCACGGCAAGAGGCGAGGGGCGGCGACTGGTGAGT
ACGCCAAAAATTTTGACTAGCGGAGGCTAGAAGGAGAGAGATGGGTGCGAGAGCGTCAGTATTAAGCGGG
GGAGAATTAGATCGCGATGGGAAAAAATTCGGTTAAGGCCAGGGGGAAAGAAAAAATATAAATTAAAACA
TATAGTATGGGCAAGCAGGGAGCTAGAACGATTCGCAGTTAATCCTGGCCTGTTAGAAACATCAGAAGGC
TGTAGACAAATACTGGGACAGCTACAACCATCCCTTCAGACAGGATCAGAAGAACTTAGATCATTATATA
ATACAGTAGCAACCCTCTATTGTGTGCATCAAAGGATAGAGATAAAAGACACCAAGGAAGCTTTAGACAA
GATAGAGGAAGAGCAAAACAAAAGTAAGACCACCGCACAGCAAGCGGCCGGCCGCTGATCTTCAGACCTG
GAGGAGGAGATATGAGGGACAATTGGAGAAGTGAATTATATAAATATAAAGTAGTAAAAATTGAACCATT
AGGAGTAGCACCCACCAAGGCAAAGAGAAGAGTGGTGCAGAGAGAAAAAAGAGCAGTGGGAATAGGAGCT
TTGTTCCTTGGGTTCTTGGGAGCAGCAGGAAGCACTATGGGCGCAGCGTCAATGACGCTGACGGTACAGG
CCAGACAATTATTGTCTGGTATAGTGCAGCAGCAGAACAATTTGCTGAGGGCTATTGAGGCGCAACAGCA
TCTGTTGCAACTCACAGTCTGGGGCATCAAGCAGCTCCAGGCAAGAATCCTGGCTGTGGAAAGATACCTA
AAGGATCAACAGCTCCTGGGGATTTGGGGTTGCTCTGGAAAACTCATTTGCACCACTGCTGTGCCTTGGA
ATGCTAGTTGGAGTAATAAATCTCTGGAACAGATTTGGAATCACACGACCTGGATGGAGTGGGACAGAGA
AATTAACAATTACACAAGCTTAATACACTCCTTAATTGAAGAATCGCAAAACCAGCAAGAAAAGAATGAA
CAAGAATTATTGGAATTAGATAAATGGGCAAGTTTGTGGAATTGGTTTAACATAACAAATTGGCTGTGGT
ATATAAAATTATTCATAATGATAGTAGGAGGCTTGGTAGGTTTAAGAATAGTTTTTGCTGTACTTTCTAT
AGTGAATAGAGTTAGGCAGGGATATTCACCATTATCGTTTCAGACCCACCTCCCAACCCCGAGGGGACCC
GACAGGCCCGAAGGAATAGAAGAAGAAGGTGGAGAGAGAGACAGAGACAGATCCATTCGATTAGTGAACG
GATCTCGACGGTATCGCCAAATGGCAGTATTCATCCACAATTTTAAAAGAAAAGGGGGGATTGGGGGGTA
CAGTGCAGGGGAAAGAATAGTAGACATAATAGCAACAGACATACAAACTAAAGAATTACAAAAACAAATT
ACAAAAATTCAAAATTTTCGGGTTTATTACAGGGACAGCAGAGATCCAGTTTGGATCGATAAGCTTGATA
TCGAATTGCTGCAGCCCCGATAGTCGACTACATTTATATTGGCTCATGTCCAATATGACCGCCATGTTGA
CATTGATTATTGACTAGTTATTAATAGTAATCAATTACGGGGTCATTAGTTCATAGCCCATATATGGAGT
TCCGCGTTACATAACTTACGGTAAATGGCCCGCCTGGCTGACCGCCCAACGACCCCCGCCCATTGACGTC
AATAATGACGTATGTTCCCATAGTAACGCCAATAGGGACTTTCCATTGACGTCAATGGGTGGAGTATTTA
CGGTAAACTGCCCACTTGGCAGTACATCAAGTGTATCATATGCCAAGTCCGCCCCCTATTGACGTCAATG
ACGGTAAATGGCCCGCCTGGCATTATGCCCAGTACATGACCTTACGGGACTTTCCTACTTGGCAGTACAT
CTACGTATTAGTCATCGCTATTACCATGGTGATGCGGTTTTGGCAGTACACCAATGGGCGTGGATAGCGG
TTTGACTCACGGGGATTTCCAAGTCTCCACCCCATTGACGTCAATGGGAGTTTGTTTTGGCACCAAAATC
AACGGGACTTTCCAAAATGTCGTAATAACCCCGCCCCGTTGACGCAAATGGGCGGTAGGCGTGTACGGTG
GGAGGTCTATATAAGCAGAGCTCTCCCTATCAGTGATAGAGATCTCCCTATCAGTGATAGAGATCGTCGT
CGTGCTCGTTTAGTGAACCGTCTGATCTCAACAAGCTGTCTAGAGAATTCAAGCTTGCCACCATGGGTAT
CCTTCCCAGCCCTGGGATGCCTGCGCTGCTCTCCCTCGTGAGCCTTCTCTCCGTGCTGCTGATGGGTTGC
GTAGCTGAAACCGGTGCATCTGGAAGTGGTACCCTGGAGGTGCTGTTCCAGGGCCCCGGAGGTTCCGGTG
GTTCCGGTCTGAATGATATCTTTGAAGCTCAGAAGATTGAATGGCATGAAGGACGTACCAAGCACCACCA
TCACCATCACTAATGATCACTCGAGCGCCCCTCTCCCTCCCCCCCCCCTAACGTTACTGGCCGAAGCCGC
TTGGAATAAGGCCGGTGTGCGTTTGTCTATATGTTATTTTCCACCATATTGCCGTCTTTTGGCAATGTGA
GGGCCCGGAAACCTGGCCCTGTCTTCTTGACGAGCATTCCTAGGGGTCTTTCCCCTCTCGCCAAAGGAAT
GCAAGGTCTGTTGAATGTCGTGAAGGAAGCAGTTCCTCTGGAAGCTTCTTGAAGACAAACAACGTCTGTA
GCGACCCTTTGCAGGCAGCGGAACCCCCCACCTGGCGACAGGTGCCTCTGCGGCCAAAAGCCACGTGTAT
AAGATACACCTGCAAAGGCGGCACAACCCCAGTGCCACGTTGTGAGTTGGATAGTTGTGGAAAGAGTCAA
ATGGCTCTCCTCAAGCGTATTCAACAAGGGGCTGAAGGATGCCCAGAAGGTAACCCATTGTATGGGATCT
GATCTGGGGCCTCGGTACACATGCTTTACATGTGTTTAGTCGAGGTTAAAAAAACGTCTAGGCCCCCCGA
ACCACGGGGACGTGGTTTTCCTTTGAAAAACACGATGATAATATGGCCACAACCATGGTGAGCAAGGGCG
AGGAGCTGTTCACCGGGGTGGTGCCCATCCTGGTCGAGCTGGACGGCGACGTAAACGGCCACAAGTTCAG
CGTGTCCGGCGAGGGCGAGGGCGATGCCACCTACGGCAAGCTGACCCTGAAGTTCATCTGCACCACCGGC
AAGCTGCCCGTGCCCTGGCCCACCCTCGTGACCACCCTGTCCTGGGGCGTGCAGTGCTTCGCCCGCTACC
CCGACCACATGAAGCAGCACGACTTCTTCAAGTCCGCCATGCCCGAAGGCTACGTCCAGGAGCGCACCAT
CTTCTTCAAGGACGACGGCAACTACAAGACCCGCGCCGAGGTGAAGTTCGAGGGCGACACCCTGGTGAAC
CGCATCGAGCTGAAGGGCATCGACTTCAAGGAGGACGGCAACATCCTGGGGCACAAGCTGGAGTACAACT
ACTTTAGCGACAACGTCTATATCACCGCCGACAAGCAGAAGAACGGCATCAAGGCCAACTTCAAGATCCG
CCACAACATCGAGGACGGCGGCGTGCAGCTCGCCGACCACTACCAGCAGAACACCCCCATCGGCGACGGC
CCCGTGCTGCTGCCCGACAACCACTACCTGAGCACCCAGTCCAAGCTGAGCAAAGACCCCAACGAGAAGC
GCGATCACATGGTCCTGCTGGAGTTCGTGACCGCCGCCGGGATCACTCTCGGCATGGACGAGCTGTACAA
GTAAAGCGGCCGCGACTCTTGAGTCGAGCTGCAGGCATGCAAGCTTGATATCGTACGTATCGATAATCAA
CCTCTGGATTACAAAATTTGTGAAAGATTGACTGGTATTCTTAACTATGTTGCTCCTTTTACGCTATGTG
GATACGCTGCTTTAATGCCTTTGTATCATGCTATTGCTTCCCGTATGGCTTTCATTTTCTCCTCCTTGTA
TAAATCCTGGTTGCTGTCTCTTTATGAGGAGTTGTGGCCCGTTGTCAGGCAACGTGGCGTGGTGTGCACT
GTGTTTGCTGACGCAACCCCCACTGGTTGGGGCATTGCCACCACCTGTCAGCTCCTTTCCGGGACTTTCG
CTTTCCCCCTCCCTATTGCCACGGCGGAACTCATCGCCGCCTGCCTTGCCCGCTGCTGGACAGGGGCTCG
GCTGTTGGGCACTGACAATTCCGTGGTGTTGTCGGGGAAATCATCGTCCTTTCCTTGGCTGCTCGCCTGT
GTTGCCACCTGGATTCTGCGCGGGACGTCCTTCTGCTACGTCCCTTCGGCCCTCAATCCAGCGGACCTTC
CTTCCCGCGGCCTGCTGCCGGCTCTGCGGCCTCTTCCGCGTCTTCGCCTTCGCCCTCAGACGAGTCGGAT
CTCCCTTTGGGCCGCCTCCCCGCATCGATACCGTCGTCCACGAGGGAATTAATTCGAGCTCCGTACCTTT
AAGACCAATGACTTACAAGGCAGCTGTAGATCTTAGCCACTTTTTAAAAGAAAAGGGGGGACTGGAAGGG
CTAATTCACTCCCAACGAAGACAAGATCTGCTTTTTGCTTGTACTGGGTCTCTCTGGTTAGACCAGATCT
GAGCCTGGGAGCTCTCTGGCTAACTAGGGAACCCACTGCTTAAGCCTCAATAAAGCTTGCCTTGAGTGCT
TCAAGTAGTGTGTGCCCGTCTGTTGTGTGACTCTGGTAACTAGAGATCCCTCAGACCCTTTTAGTCAGTG
TGGAAAATCTCTAGCAGCAA
